Addgene plasmid #136522: pEN_TTmiRC2_3xflag_NRF2(RR)
Purpose: Used as a donor vector containing N-term 3xFLAG to clone into pSLIK
Depositing lab: Kevin Janes. Depositing organization: University of Virginia. Publication: Sporadic activation of an oxidative stress-dependent NRF2-p53 signaling network in breast epithelial spheroids and premalignancies. Pereira EJ, Burns JS, Lee CY, Marohl T, Calderon D, Wang L, Atkins KA, Wang CC, Janes KA. Sci Signal. 2020 Apr 14;13(627). pii: 13/627/eaba4200. doi: 10.1126/scisignal.aba4200. PubMed 32291314.
Backbone
  Vector backbone: pEN_TT miRc2 3xFLAG
  Backbone manufacturer: Addgene #83274
  Backbone size w/o insert (bp): 4422
  Vector type: entry vector for gateway cloning
Growth in bacteria
  Bacterial resistance: Gentamicin, 10 μg/mL
  Growth temperature: 37°C
  Growth strain: ccdB Survival
  Copy number: Unknown
Gene/Insert
  Gene/Insert name: NRF2(1584A>C,1586A>T,1589A>G)
  Species: H. sapiens (human)
  Insert size (bp): 1815
  Mutation: This plasmid is developed by mutating 3 base pairs within the sequence targeted by shNRF2 version 1 (c.1584A>C,c.1586A>T,c.1589A>G) of NRF2 sequence in the pEN_TTmiRc2_3xflag_NRF2 plasmid using QuickChange II XL site-directed mutagenesis kit to create an RNAi-resistant version of NRF2. These base pair changes do not change the amino acid sequence, but switch the codons to rare codons in the human genome. Primer used: ctggaaaatatagtagaactagagcaagatttcgttcgtttgaaagatgaaaaagaaaaattgctcaaa
  GenBank ID: NM_006164
  Entrez Gene: NFE2L2 (a.k.a. HEBP1, IMDDHH, NRF2, Nrf-2)
  Tag / fusion protein: 3x FLAG (N terminal on insert)
  Cloning method: Restriction Enzyme; 5′ cloning site SpeI (not destroyed); 3′ cloning site MfeI (not destroyed)
  Sequencing primers: 5′ actagtatggacttggagctgccg
Terms and licenses: Academic/Nonprofit Terms; Industry Terms: Not Available to Industry
How to cite: pEN_TTmiRC2_3xflag_NRF2(RR) was a gift from Kevin Janes (Addgene plasmid # 136522 ; http://n2t.net/addgene:136522 ; RRID:Addgene_136522)
