[The description below was written by a language model from this plasmid's Addgene catalogue record and pLannotate feature annotations shown in this document.]
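Description:
pEN_TTmiRC2_3xflag_NRF2(RR) is a Gateway entry (donor) vector built on the pEN_TT miRc2 3xFLAG backbone and intended for transferring an inducible, epitope-tagged NRF2 cassette into the pSLIK destination vector by LR recombination. It replicates in E. coli from a high-copy ColE1/pUC-type origin and is selected with gentamicin through the aacC1 acetyltransferase gene, which is driven by a class 1 integron Pc promoter. The gentamicin cassette appears to interrupt an older kanamycin resistance gene, since only two KanR fragments flank it. rrnB T1 and T2 terminators sit upstream of attL1 and insulate the cassette from read-through transcription from the backbone.

Between the attL1 and attL2 sites lies the payload: a tight TRE promoter (annotated as a fragment, made of tet operator repeats fused to a minimal CMV promoter) followed by an N-terminal 3xFLAG tag with an enterokinase site, then the human NFE2L2 (NRF2) coding sequence inserted between SpeI and MfeI sites. The "RR" designation marks this as an RNAi-resistant allele. Three silent substitutions (c.1584A>C, c.1586A>T, c.1589A>G) were introduced by site-directed mutagenesis within the sequence targeted by a specific shNRF2 hairpin. They leave the protein sequence unchanged, although the new codons are rare in human usage.

After recombination into pSLIK, the cassette should allow tetracycline/doxycycline-regulated expression of FLAG-tagged NRF2. The RNAi-resistant design suits addback experiments in cells where endogenous NRF2 has been knocked down by that hairpin. The associated work concerns NRF2-p53 oxidative stress signalling in breast epithelial spheroids.
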