Features (pLannotate 1.2.2; 13 found; start..end, strand, type, name):
    227..292     +  CDS            3xFLAG: three tandem FLAG® epitope tags, followed by an enterokinase cleavage site
    299..2110    +  CDS            NFE2L2: NF2L2_HUMAN - Also known as NRF2 From Homo sapiens (Human).
   2149..2248    -  protein_bind   attL2: mutant version of attL; recombination site for the Gateway® LR reaction LR Clonase™
   2371..2997    +  CDS            KanR (fragment): aminoglycoside phosphotransferase; aph(3')-Ia; confers resistance to kanamycin in bacteria or G418 (Geneticin®) in eukaryotes
   3031..3564    -  CDS            GmR: gentamycin acetyltransferase; aacC1; confers resistance to gentamycin
   3753..3781    -  promoter       Pc promoter: intI1 (promoter lies within the coding sequence); class 1 integron promoter
   3759..4106    -  CDS            YPR2_ECOLX (fragment): Protein predicted: Swiss-Prot protein existence level 4. From Escherichia coli.
   4111..4295    +  CDS            KanR (fragment): aminoglycoside phosphotransferase; aph(3')-Ia; confers resistance to kanamycin in bacteria or G418 (Geneticin®) in eukaryotes
   4438..5026    +  rep_origin     ori: high-copy-number ColE1/pMB1/pBR322/pUC origin of replication
   5194..5237    -  terminator     rrnB T1 terminator: Escherichia coli rrnB; transcription terminator T1 from the E. coli rrnB gene
   5369..5396    +  terminator     rrnB T2 terminator: transcription terminator T2 from the E. coli rrnB gene
   5446..5545    +  protein_bind   attL1: mutant version of attL; recombination site for the Gateway® LR reaction LR Clonase™
   5576..218     +  promoter       tight TRE promoter (fragment) (across the origin): Tet-responsive promoter PTight, consisting of seven tet operator sequences followed by the minimal CMV promoter
>Addgene plasmid #136522 | pEN_TTmiRC2_3xflag_NRF2(RR) | addgene full sequence | sequence record 272397 | Addgene NGS Result
ACGTATGTCGAGTTTACTCCCTATCAGTGATAGAGAACGNATGTCGAGTTTACTCCCTATCAGTGATAGA
GAACGTATGTCGAGTTTACTCCCTATCAGTGATAGAGAACGTATGTCGAGTTTACTCCCTATCAGTGATA
GAGAACGTATGTCGAGGTAGGCGTGTACGGTGGGAGGCCTATATAAGCAGAGCTCGTTTAGTGAACCGTC
AGATCGCCACTAGATGGACTACAAAGACCATGACGGTGATTATAAAGATCATGACATCGATTACAAGGAT
GACGATGACAAGACTAGTATGGACTTGGAGCTGCCGCCGCCGGGACTCCCGTCCCAGCAGGACATGGATT
TGATTGACATACTTTGGAGGCAAGATATAGATCTTGGAGTAAGTCGAGAAGTATTTGACTTCAGTCAGCG
ACGGAAAGAGTATGAGCTGGAAAAACAGAAAAAACTTGAAAAGGAAAGACAAGAACAACTCCAAAAGGAG
CAAGAGAAAGCCTTTTTCGCTCAGTTACAACTAGATGAAGAGACAGGTGAATTTCTCCCAATTCAGCCAG
CCCAGCACATCCAGTCAGAAACCAGTGGATCTGCCAACTACTCCCAGGTTGCCCACATTCCCAAATCAGA
TGCTTTGTACTTTGATGACTGCATGCAGCTTTTGGCGCAGACATTCCCGTTTGTAGATGACAATGAGGTT
TCTTCGGCTACGTTTCAGTCACTTGTTCCTGATATTCCCGGTCACATCGAGAGCCCAGTCTTCATTGCTA
CTAATCAGGCTCAGTCACCTGAAACTTCTGTTGCTCAGGTAGCCCCTGTTGATTTAGACGGTATGCAACA
GGACATTGAGCAAGTTTGGGAGGAGCTATTATCCATTCCTGAGTTACAGTGTCTTAATATTGAAAATGAC
AAGCTGGTTGAGACTACCATGGTTCCAAGTCCAGAAGCCAAACTGACAGAAGTTGACAATTATCATTTTT
ACTCATCTATACCCTCAATGGAAAAAGAAGTAGGTAACTGTAGTCCACATTTTCTTAATGCTTTTGAGGA
TTCCTTCAGCAGCATCCTCTCCACAGAAGACCCCAACCAGTTGACAGTGAACTCATTAAATTCAGATGCC
ACAGTCAACACAGATTTTGGTGATGAATTTTATTCTGCTTTCATAGCTGAGCCCAGTATCAGCAACAGCA
TGCCCTCACCTGCTACTTTAAGCCATTCACTCTCTGAACTTCTAAATGGGCCCATTGATGTTTCTGATCT
ATCACTTTGCAAAGCTTTCAACCAAAACCACCCTGAAAGCACAGCAGAATTCAATGATTCTGACTCCGGC
ATTTCACTAAACACAAGTCCCAGTGTGGCATCACCAGAACACTCAGTGGAATCTTCCAGCTATGGAGACA
CACTACTTGGCCTCAGTGATTCTGAAGTGGAAGAGCTAGATAGTGCCCCTGGAAGTGTCAAACAGAATGG
TCCTAAAACACCAGTACATTCTTCTGGGGATATGGTACAACCCTTGTCACCATCTCAGGGGCAGAGCACT
CACGTGCATGATGCCCAATGTGAGAACACACCAGAGAAAGAATTGCCTGTAAGTCCTGGTCATCGGAAAA
CCCCATTCACAAAAGACAAACATTCAAGCCGCTTGGAGGCTCATCTCACAAGAGATGAACTTAGGGCAAA
AGCTCTCCATATCCCATTCCCTGTAGAAAAAATCATTAACCTCCCTGTTGTTGACTTCAACGAAATGATG
TCCAAAGAGCAGTTCAATGAAGCTCAACTTGCATTAATTCGGGATATACGTAGGAGGGGTAAGAATAAAG
TGGCTGCTCAGAATTGCAGAAAAAGAAAACTGGAAAATATAGTAGAACTAGAGCAAGATTTCGTTCGTTT
GAAAGATGAAAAAGAAAAATTGCTCAAAGAAAAAGGAGAAAATGACAAAAGCCTTCACCTACTGAAAAAA
CAACTCAGCACCTTATATCTCGAAGTTTTCAGCATGCTACGTGATGAAGATGGAAAACCTTATTCTCCTA
GTGAATACTCCCTGCAGCAAACAAGAGATGGCAATGTTTTCCTTGTTCCCAAAAGTAAGAAGCCAGATGT
TAAGAAAAACTAGCAATTGGAAGACTAATGCGTTTTCGAGATATCTAGACCCAGCTTTCTTGTACAAAGT
TGGCATTATAAGAAAGCATTGCTTATCAATTTGTTGCAACGAACAGGTCACTATCAGTCAAAATAAAATC
ATTATTTGCCATCCAGCTGCAGCTCTGGCCCGTGTCTCAAAATCTCTGATGTTACATTGCACAAGATAAA
AATATATCATCATGAACAATAAAACTGTCTGCTTACATAAACAGTAATACAAGGGGTGTTATGAGCCATA
TTCAACGGGAAACGTCGAGGCCGCGATTAAATTCCAACATGGATGCTGATTTATATGGGTATAAATGGGC
TCGCGATAATGTCGGGCAATCAGGTGCGACAATCTATCGCTTGTATGGGAAGCCCGATGCGCCAGAGTTG
TTTCTGAAACATGGCAAAGGTAGCGTTGCCAATGATGTTACAGATGAGATGGTCAGACTAAACTGGCTGA
CGGAATTTATGCCTCTTCCGACCATCAAGCATTTTATCCGTACTCCTGATGATGCATGGTTACTCACCAC
TGCGATCCCCGGAAAAACAGCATTCCAGGTATTAGAAGAATATCCTGATTCAGGTGAAAATATTGTTGAT
GCGCTGGCAGTGTCCCTGCGCCGGTTGCATTCGATTCCTGTTTGTAATTGTCCTTTTAACAGCGATCGCG
TATTTCGTCTCGCTCAGGCGCAATCACGAATGAATAACGGTTTGGTTGATGCGAGTGATTTTGATGACGA
GCGTAATGGCTGGCCTGTTGAACAAGTCTGGAAAGAAATGCATAAACTTTTGCCATTCTCACCGGATTCA
GTCGTCACTCATGGTGATTTCTCACTTGATAACCTTATTTTTGACGAGGGGAAATTAGGCCGGGAAGCCG
ATCTCGGCTTGAACGAATTGTTAGGTGGCGGTACTTGGGTCGATATCAAAGTGCATCACTTCTTCCCGTA
TGCCCAACTTTGTATAGAGAGCCACTGCGGGATCGTCACCGTAATCTGCTTGCACGTAGATCACATAAGC
ACCAAGCGCGTTGGCCTCATGCTTGAGGAGATTGATGAGCGCGGTGGCAATGCCCTGCCTCCGGTGCTCG
CCGGAGACTGCGAGATCATAGATATAGATCTCACTACGCGGCTGCTCAAACTTGGGCAGAACGTAAGCCG
CGAGAGCGCCAACAACCGCTTCTTGGTCGAAGGCAGCAAGCGCGATGAATGTCTTACTACGGAGCAAGTT
CCCGAGGTAATCGGAGTCCGGCTGATGTTGGGAGTAGGTGGCTACGTCTCCGAACTCACGACCGAAAAGA
TCAAGAGCAGCCCGCATGGATTTGACTTGGTCAGGGCCGAGCCTACATGTGCGAATGATGCCCATACTTG
AGCCACCTAACTTTGTTTTAGGGCGACTGCCCTGCTGCGTAACATCGTTGCTGCTGCGTAACATCGTTGC
TGCTCCATAACATCAAACATCGACCCACGGCGTAACGCGCTTGCTGCTTGGATGCCCGAGGCATAGACTG
TACAAAAAAACAGTCATAACAAGCCATGAAAACCGCCACTGCGCCGTTACCACCGCTGCGTTCGGTCAAG
GTTCTGGACCAGTTGCGTGAGCGCATACGCTACTTGCATTACAGTTTACGAACCGAACAGGCTTATGTCA
ACTGGGTTCGTGCCTTCATCCGTTTCCACGGTGTGCGTCACCCGGCAACCTTGGGCAGCAGCGAAGTCGA
GGCATTTCTGTCCTGGCTGGCGAACGAGCGCAAGGTTTCGGTCTCCACGCATCGTCAGGCATTGGCGGCC
TTGCTGTTCTTCTACGGCAAGGTGCTGTGCACGGATCTGCCCTGGCTTCAGGAGATCGGAAGACCTCGGC
CGTCGCGGCGCTTGCCGGTGGTGCTGACCCCGGATGAAGTGGTTCGCATCCTCGGTTTTCTGGAAGGCGA
GCATCGTTTGTTCGCCCAGGACTCTAGCTATAGTTCTAGTGGTTGGCTACTAATAGGTTGTATTGATGTT
GGACGAGTCGGAATCGCAGACCGATACCAGGATCTTGCCATCCTATGGAACTGCCTCGGTGAGTTTTCTC
CTTCATTACAGAAACGGCTTTTTCAAAAATATGGTATTGATAATCCTGATATGAATAAATTGCAGTTTCA
TTTGATGCTCGATGAGTTTTTCTAATCAGAATTGGTTAATTGGTTGTAACACTGGCAGAGCATTACGCTG
ACTTGACGGGACGGCGCAAGCTCATGACCAAAATCCCTTAACGTGAGTTTTCGTTCCACTGAGCGTCAGA
CCCCGTAGAAAAGATCAAAGGATCTTCTTGAGATCCTTTTTTTCTGCGCGTAATCTGCTGCTTGCAAACA
AAAAAACCACCGCTACCAGCGGTGGTTTGTTTGCCGGATCAAGAGCTACCAACTCTTTTTCCGAAGGTAA
CTGGCTTCAGCAGAGCGCAGATACCAAATACTGTTCTTCTAGTGTAGCCGTAGTTAGGCCACCACTTCAA
GAACTCTGTAGCACCGCCTACATACCTCGCTCTGCTAATCCTGTTACCAGTGGCTGCTGCCAGTGGCGAT
AAGTCGTGTCTTACCGGGTTGGACTCAAGACGATAGTTACCGGATAAGGCGCAGCGGTCGGGCTGAACGG
GGGGTTCGTGCACACAGCCCAGCTTGGAGCGAACGACCTACACCGAACTGAGATACCTACAGCGTGAGCT
ATGAGAAAGCGCCACGCTTCCCGAAGGGAGAAAGGCGGACAGGTATCCGGTAAGCGGCAGGGTCGGAACA
GGAGAGCGCACGAGGGAGCTTCCAGGGGGAAACGCCTGGTATCTTTATAGTCCTGTCGGGTTTCGCCACC
TCTGACTTGAGCGTCGATTTTTGTGATGCTCGTCAGGGGGGCGGAGCCTATGGAAAAACGCCAGCAACGC
GGCCTTTTTACGGTTCCTGGCCTTTTGCTGGCCTTTTGCTCACATGTTCTTTCCTGCGTTATCCCCTGAT
TCTGTGGATAACCGTATTACCGCTAGCATGGATCTCGGGGACGTCTAACTACTAAGCGAGAGTAGGGAAC
TGCCAGGCATCAAATAAAACGAAAGGCTCAGTCGGAAGACTGGGCCTTTCGTTTTATCTGTTGTTTGTCG
GTGAACGCTCTCCTGAGTAGGACAAATCCGCCGGGAGCGGATTTGAACGTTGTGAAGCAACGGCCCGGAG
GGTGGCGGGCAGGACGCCCGCCATAAACTGCCAGGCATCAAACTAAGCAGAAGGCCATCCTGACGGATGG
CCTTTTTGCGTTTCTACAAACTCTTCCTGTTAGTTAGTTACTTAAGCTCGGGCCCCAAATAATGATTTTA
TTTTGACTGATAGTGACCTGTTCGTTGCAACAAATTGATAAGCAATGCTTTTTTATAATGCCAACTTTGT
ACAAAAAAGCAGGCTTTAAAGGAACCAATTCAGTCGACTGGATCCCGAGTTTACTCCCTATCAGTGATAG
AGA
