>Addgene plasmid #136522 | pEN_TTmiRC2_3xflag_NRF2(RR) | depositor partial sequence | sequence record 263385 | pEN_TTmiRC2_3xflag_NRF2(RR) sequence 1894 bps
CTAGATGGACTACAAAGACCATGACGGTGATTATAAAGATCATGACATCGATTACAAGGATGACGATGAC
AAGACTAGTATGGACTTGGAGCTGCCGCCGCCGGGACTCCCGTCCCAGCAGGACATGGATTTGATTGACA
TACTTTGGAGGCAAGATATAGATCTTGGAGTAAGTCGAGAAGTATTTGACTTCAGTCAGCGACGGAAAGA
GTATGAGCTGGAAAAACAGAAAAAACTTGAAAAGGAAAGACAAGAACAACTCCAAAAGGAGCAAGAGAAA
GCCTTTTTCGCTCAGTTACAACTAGATGAAGAGACAGGTGAATTTCTCCCAATTCAGCCAGCCCAGCACA
TCCAGTCAGAAACCAGTGGATCTGCCAACTACTCCCAGGTTGCCCACATTCCCAAATCAGATGCTTTGTA
CTTTGATGACTGCATGCAGCTTTTGGCGCAGACATTCCCGTTTGTAGATGACAATGAGGTTTCTTCGGCT
ACGTTTCAGTCACTTGTTCCTGATATTCCCGGTCACATCGAGAGCCCAGTCTTCATTGCTACTAATCAGG
CTCAGTCACCTGAAACTTCTGTTGCTCAGGTAGCCCCTGTTGATTTAGACGGTATGCAACAGGACATTGA
GCAAGTTTGGGAGGAGCTATTATCCATTCCTGAGTTACAGTGTCTTAATATTGAAAATGACAAGCTGGTT
GAGACTACCATGGTTCCAAGTCCAGAAGCCAAACTGACAGAAGTTGACAATTATCATTTTTACTCATCTA
TACCCTCAATGGAAAAAGAAGTAGGTAACTGTAGTCCACATTTTCTTAATGCTTTTGAGGATTCCTTCAG
CAGCATCCTCTCCACAGAAGACCCCAACCAGTTGACAGTGAACTCATTAAATTCAGATGCCACAGTCAAC
ACAGATTTTGGTGATGAATTTTATTCTGCTTTCATAGCTGAGCCCAGTATCAGCAACAGCATGCCCTCAC
CTGCTACTTTAAGCCATTCACTCTCTGAACTTCTAAATGGGCCCATTGATGTTTCTGATCTATCACTTTG
CAAAGCTTTCAACCAAAACCACCCTGAAAGCACAGCAGAATTCAATGATTCTGACTCCGGCATTTCACTA
AACACAAGTCCCAGTGTGGCATCACCAGAACACTCAGTGGAATCTTCCAGCTATGGAGACACACTACTTG
GCCTCAGTGATTCTGAAGTGGAAGAGCTAGATAGTGCCCCTGGAAGTGTCAAACAGAATGGTCCTAAAAC
ACCAGTACATTCTTCTGGGGATATGGTACAACCCTTGTCACCATCTCAGGGGCAGAGCACTCACGTGCAT
GATGCCCAATGTGAGAACACACCAGAGAAAGAATTGCCTGTAAGTCCTGGTCATCGGAAAACCCCATTCA
CAAAAGACAAACATTCAAGCCGCTTGGAGGCTCATCTCACAAGAGATGAACTTAGGGCAAAAGCTCTCCA
TATCCCATTCCCTGTAGAAAAAATCATTAACCTCCCTGTTGTTGACTTCAACGAAATGATGTCCAAAGAG
CAGTTCAATGAAGCTCAACTTGCATTAATTCGGGATATACGTAGGAGGGGTAAGAATAAAGTGGCTGCTC
AGAATTGCAGAAAAAGAAAACTGGAAAATATAGTAGAACTAGAGCAAGATTTCGTTCGTTTGAAAGATGA
AAAAGAAAAATTGCTCAAAGAAAAAGGAGAAAATGACAAAAGCCTTCACCTACTGAAAAAACAACTCAGC
ACCTTATATCTCGAAGTTTTCAGCATGCTACGTGATGAAGATGGAAAACCTTATTCTCCTAGTGAATACT
CCCTGCAGCAAACAAGAGATGGCAATGTTTTCCTTGTTCCCAAAAGTAAGAAGCCAGATGTTAAGAAAAA
CTAG
